>Addgene plasmid #157123 | pD649-HAsp-CD300A-COMP5AP-AviTag-9xHis | addgene full sequence | sequence record 426451 | Addgene NGS Result
GGCATTGATTATTGACTAGTTATTAATAGTAATCAATTACGGGGTCATTAGTTCATAGCCCATATATGGA
GTTCCGCGTTACATAACTTACGGTAAATGGCCCGCCTGGCTGACCGCCCAACGACCCCCGCCCATTGACG
TCAATAATGACGTATGTTCCCATAGTAACGCCAATAGGGACTTTCCATTGACGTCAATGGGTGGAGTATT
TACGGTAAACTGCCCACTTGGCAGTACATCAAGTGTATCATATGCCAAGTACGCCCCCTATTGACGTCAA
TGACGGTAAATGGCCCGCCTGGCATTATGCCCAGTACATGACCTTATGGGACTTTCCTACTTGGCAGTAC
ATCTACGTATTAGTCATCGCTATTACCATGGTGATGCGGTTTTGGCAGTACATCAATGGGCGTGGATAGC
GGTTTGACTCACGGGGATTTCCAAGTCTCCACCCCATTGACGTCAATGGGAGTTTGTTTTGGCACCAAAA
TCAACGGGACTTTCCAAAATGTCGTAACAACTCCGCCCCATTGACGCAAATGGGCGGTAGGCGTGTACGG
TGGGAGGTCTATATAAGCAGAGCTCGTTTAGTGAACCGTCAGATCGCCTGGAGACGCCATCCACGCTGTT
TTGACCTCCATAGAAGACACCGGGACCGATCCAGCCTCCGCGGCCGGGAACGGTGCATTGGAACGCGGAT
TCCCCGTGCCAAGAGTGACGTAAGTACCGCCTATAGAGTCTATAGGCCCACCCCCTTGGCTTCGTTAGAA
CGCGGCTACAATTAATACATAACCTTATGTATCATACACATACGATTTAGGTGACACTATAGAATAACAT
CCACTTTGCCTTTCTCTCCACAGGTGTCCACTCCCAGGTCCAACTGCACCTCGGTTCTATCGAAAACGCG
CCTGCTAGCGCCACCATGAAGACCATCATTGCCCTGAGCTACATCTTCTGCCTGGTGTTCGCTGCGGCCG
CC
[489 nt withheld, positions 983-1471]
GGCGCGCCGGAAGATCAAGTTGATCCAAGATTGATTGATGGCAAGGGCGGATCTCTGGAGGTGCTGTTCC
AGGGACCAGGCGGAAGCGGCAATCCCGGCGGCGATCTGGCCCCCCAGATGCTGCGCGAGCTGCAGGAGAC
CAATGCCGCCCTGCAGGACGTGCGCGAGCTGCTGCGCCACCGCGTGAAGGAGATCACCTTCCTGAAGAAC
ACCGTGATGGAGTGCGACGCCTGCGGTATGCAGCCCTCTAGAGGCTCCGGCTCCATCATCCCAGTTGAGG
AGGAGAACCCGGACTTCTGGAACCGCGAGGCAGCCGAGGCCCTGGGTGCCGCCAAGAAGCTGCAGCCTGC
ACAGACAGCCGCCAAGAACCTCATCATCTTCCTGGGCGATGGGATGGGGGTGTCTACGGTGACAGCTGCC
AGGATCCTAAAAGGGCAGAAGAAGGACAAACTGGGGCCTGAGATACCCCTGGCCATGGACCGCTTCCCAT
ATGTGGCTCTGTCCAAGACATACAATGTAGACAAACATGTGCCAGACAGTGGAGCCACAGCCACGGCCTA
CCTGTGCGGGGTCAAGGGCAACTTCCAGACCATTGGCTTGAGTGCAGCCGCCCGCTTTAACCAGTGCAAC
ACGACACGCGGCAACGAGGTCATCTCCGTGATGAATCGGGCCAAGAAAGCAGGGAAGTCAGTGGGAGTGG
TAACCACCACACGAGTGCAGCACGCCTCGCCAGCCGGCACCTACGCCCACACGGTGAACCGCAACTGGTA
CTCGGACGCCGACGTGCCTGCCTCGGCCCGCCAGGAGGGGTGCCAGGACATCGCTACGCAGCTCATCTCC
AACATGGACATTGACGTGATCCTAGGTGGAGGCCGAAAGTACATGTTTCGCATGGGAACCCCAGACCCTG
AGTACCCAGATGACTACAGCCAAGGTGGGACCAGGCTGGACGGGAAGAATCTGGTGCAGGAATGGCTGGC
GAAGCGCCAGGGTGCCCGGTATGTGTGGAACCGCACTGAGCTCATGCAGGCTTCCCTGGACCCGTCTGTG
ACCCATCTCATGGGTCTCTTTGAGCCTGGAGACATGAAATACGAGATCCACCGAGACTCCACACTGGACC
CCTCCCTGATGGAGATGACAGAGGCTGCCCTGCGCCTGCTGAGCAGGAACCCCCGCGGCTTCTTCCTCTT
CGTGGAGGGTGGTCGCATCGACCATGGTCATCATGAAAGCAGGGCTTACCGGGCACTGACTGAGACGATC
ATGTTCGACGACGCCATTGAGAGGGCGGGCCAGCTCACCAGCGAGGAGGACACGCTGAGCCTCGTCACTG
CCGACCACTCCCACGTCTTCTCCTTCGGAGGCTACCCCCTGCGAGGGAGCTCCATCTTCGGGCTGGCCCC
TGGCAAGGCCCGGGACAGGAAGGCCTACACGGTCCTCCTATACGGAAACGGTCCAGGCTATGTGCTCAAG
GACGGCGCCCGGCCGGATGTTACCGAGAGCGAGAGCGGGAGCCCCGAGTATCGGCAGCAGTCAGCAGTGC
CCCTGGACGAAGAGACCCACGCAGGCGAGGACGTGGCGGTGTTCGCGCGCGGCCCGCAGGCGCACCTGGT
TCACGGCGTGCAGGAGCAGACCTTCATAGCGCACGTCATGGCCTTCGCCGCCTGCCTGGAGCCCTACACC
GCCTGCGACCTGGCGCCCCCCGCCGGCACCACCGACGCCGCGCACCCGGGTGGCGGAGGACTGAACGACA
TCTTCGAGGCTCAGAAAATCGAATGGCACGAACATCACCATCACCATCACCATCACCATTAAGGCCGGCC
TGTAGTCACTGGCACAACGCGTTACCCGGTAAGCCAATCGGGTATACACGGTCGTCATACTGCAGACAGG
GTTCTTCTACTTTGCAAGATAGTCTTGAGTAGTAAAATAAATAGATAGAGAAAATCAGCCTCGACTGTGC
CTTCTAGTTGCCAGCCATCTGTTGTTTGCCCCTCCCCCGTGCCTTCCTTGACCCTGGAAGGTGCCACTCC
CACTGTCCTTTCCTAATAAAATGAGGAAATTGCATCACAACACTCAACCCTATCTCGGTCTATTCTTTTG
ATTTATAAGGGATTTTGCCGATTTCGGCCTATTGGTTAAAAAATGAGCTGATTTAACAAAAATTTAACGC
GAATTAATTCTGTGGAATGTGTGTCAGTTAGGGTGTGGAAAGTCCCCAGGCTCCCCAGCAGGCAGAAGTA
TGCAAAGCATGCATCTCAATTAGTCAGCAACCAGGTGTGGAAAGTCCCCAGGCTCCCCAGCAGGCAGAAG
TATGCAAAGCATGCATCTCAATTAGTCAGCAACCATAGTCCCGCCCCTAACTCCGCCCATCCCGCCCCTA
ACTCCGCCCAGTTCCGCCCATTCTCCGCCCCATGGCTGACTAATTTTTTTTATTTATGCAGAGGCCGAGG
CCGCCTCTGCCTCTGAGCTATTCCAGAAGTAGTGAGGAGGCTTTTTTGGAGGCCTAGGCTTTTGCAAAAA
GCTCCCGGGAGCTTGTATATCCATTTTCGGATCTGATCAGCACGTGTTGACAATTAATCATCGGCATAGT
ATATCGGCATAGTATAATACGACAAGGTGAGGAACTAAACCATGACCGAGTACAAGCCCACGGTGCGCCT
CGCCACCCGCGACGACGTCCCCAGGGCCGTACGCACCCTCGCCGCCGCGTTCGCCGACTACCCCGCCACG
CGCCACACCGTCGATCCGGACCGCCACATCGAGCGGGTCACCGAGCTGCAAGAACTCTTCCTCACGCGCG
TCGGGCTCGACATCGGCAAGGTGTGGGTCGCGGACGACGGCGCCGCGGTGGCGGTCTGGACCACGCCGGA
GAGCGTCGAAGCGGGGGCGGTGTTCGCCGAGATCGGCCCGCGCATGGCCGAGTTGAGCGGTTCCCGGCTG
GCCGCGCAGCAACAGATGGAAGGCCTCCTGGCGCCGCACCGGCCCAAGGAGCCCGCGTGGTTCCTGGCCA
CCGTCGGCGTCTCGCCCGACCACCAGGGCAAGGGTCTGGGCAGCGCCGTCGTGCTCCCCGGAGTGGAGGC
GGCCGAGCGCGCCGGGGTGCCCGCCTTCCTGGAGACATCCGCGCCCCGCAACCTCCCCTTCTACGAGCGG
CTCGGCTTCACCGTCACCGCCGACGTCGAGGTGCCCGAAGGACCGCGCACCTGGTGCATGACCCGCAAGC
CCGGTGCCTGACACGTGCTACGAGATTTCGATTCCACCGCCGCCTTCTATGAAAGGTTGGGCTTCGGAAT
CGTTTTCCGGGACGCCGGCTGGATGATCCTCCAGCGCGGGGATCTCATGCTGGAGTTCTTCGCCCACCCC
AACTTGTTTATTGCAGCTTATAATGGTTACAAATAAAGCAATAGCATCACAAATTTCACAAATAAAGCAT
TTTTTTCACTGCATTCTAGTTGTGGTTTGTCCAAACTCATCAATGTATCTTATCATGTCTGTATACCGTC
GACCTCTAGCTAGAGCTTGGCGTAATCATGGTCATTACCAATGCTTAATCAGTGAGGCACCTATCTCAGC
GATCTGTCTATTTCGTTCATCCATAGTTGCCTGACTCCCCGTCGTGTAGATAACTACGATACGGGAGGGC
TTACCATCTGGCCCCAGCGCTGCGATGATACCGCGAGAACCACGCTCACCGGCTCCGGATTTATCAGCAA
TAAACCAGCCAGCCGGAAGGGCCGAGCGCAGAAGTGGTCCTGCAACTTTATCCGCCTCCATCCAGTCTAT
TAATTGTTGCCGGGAAGCTAGAGTAAGTAGTTCGCCAGTTAATAGTTTGCGCAACGTTGTTGCCATCGCT
ACAGGCATCGTGGTGTCACGCTCGTCGTTTGGTATGGCTTCATTCAGCTCCGGTTCCCAACGATCAAGGC
GAGTTACATGATCCCCCATGTTGTGCAAAAAAGCGGTTAGCTCCTTCGGTCCTCCGATCGTTGTCAGAAG
TAAGTTGGCCGCAGTGTTATCACTCATGGTTATGGCAGCACTGCATAATTCTCTTACTGTCATGCCATCC
GTAAGATGCTTTTCTGTGACTGGTGAGTACTCAACCAAGTCATTCTGAGAATAGTGTATGCGGCGACCGA
GTTGCTCTTGCCCGGCGTCAATACGGGATAATACCGCGCCACATAGCAGAACTTTAAAAGTGCTCATCAT
TGGAAAACGTTCTTCGGGGCGAAAACTCTCAAGGATCTTACCGCTGTTGAGATCCAGTTCGATGTAACCC
ACTCGTGCACCCAACTGATCTTCAGCATCTTTTACTTTCACCAGCGTTTCTGGGTGAGCAAAAACAGGAA
GGCAAAATGCCGCAAAAAAGGGAATAAGGGCGACACGGAAATGTTGAATACTCATATTCTTCCTTTTTCA
ATATTATTGAAGCATTTATCAGGGTTATTGTCTCATGAGCGGATACATATTTGAATGTATTTAGAAAAAT
AAACAAATAGGGGTCAGTGTTACAACCAATTAACCAATTCTGAACATTATCGCGAGCCCATTTATACCTG
AATATGGCTCATAACACCCCTTGCTCATGACCAAAATCCCTTAACGTGAGTTACGCGCGCGTCGTTCCAC
TGAGCGTCAGACCCCGTAGAAAAGATCAAAGGATCTTCTTGAGATCCTTTTTTTCTGCGCGTAATCTGCT
GCTTGCAAACAAAAAAACCACCGCTACCAGCGGTGGTTTGTTTGCCGGATCAAGAGCTACCAACTCTTTT
TCCGAAGGTAACTGGCTTCAGCAGAGCGCAGATACCAAATACTGTTCTTCTAGTGTAGCCGTAGTTAGCC
CACCACTTCAAGAACTCTGTAGCACCGCCTACATACCTCGCTCTGCTAATCCTGTTACCAGTGGCTGCTG
CCAGTGGCGATAAGTCGTGTCTTACCGGGTTGGACTCAAGACGATAGTTACCGGATAAGGCGCAGCGGTC
GGGCTGAACGGGGGGTTCGTGCACACAGCCCAGCTTGGAGCGAACGACCTACACCGAACTGAGATACCTA
CAGCGTGAGCTATGAGAAAGCGCCACGCTTCCCGAAGGGAGAAAGGCGGACAGGTATCCGGTAAGCGGCA
GGGTCGGAACAGGAGAGCGCACGAGGGAGCTTCCAGGGGGAAACGCCTGGTATCTTTATAGTCCTGTCGG
GTTTCGCCACCTCTGACTTGAGCGTCGATTTTTGTGATGCTCGTCAGGGGGGCGGAGCCTATGGAAAAAC
GCCAGCAACGCGGCCTTTTTACGGTTCCTGGCCTTTTGCTGGCCTTTTGCTCACATGTTCTTTCCTGCGT
TATCCCCTGATTCTGTGGATAACCGTATTACCGCCTTTGAGTGAGCTGATACCGCTCGCCGCAGCCGAAC
GACCGAGCGCAGCGAGTCAGTGAGCGAGGAAGCGGAAGGCGAGAGTAGGGAACTGCCAGGCATCAAACTA
AGCAGAAGGCCCCTGACGGATGGCCTTTTTGCGTTTCTACAAACTCTTTCTGTGTTGTAAAACGACGGCC
AGTCTTAAGCTCGGGCCCCCTGGGCGGTTCTGATAACGAGTAATCGTTAATCCGCAAATAACGTAAAAAC
CCGCTTCGGCGGGTTTTTTTATGGGGGGAGTTTAGGGAAAGAGCATTTGTCAGAATATTTAAGGGCGCCT
GTCACTTTGCTTGATATATGAGAATTATTTAACCTTATAAATGAGAAAAAAGCAACGCACTTTAAATAAG
ATACGTTGCTTTTTCGATTGATGAACACCTATAATTAAACTATTCATCTATTATTTATGATTTTTTGTAT
ATACAATATTTCTAGTTTGTTAAAGAGAATTAAGAAAATAAATCTCGAAAATAATAAAGGGAAAATCAGT
TTTTGATATCAAAATTATACATGTCAACGATAATACAAAATATAATACAAACTATAAGATGTTATCAGTA
TTTATTATCATTTAGAATAAATTTTGTGTCGCCCTTAATTGTGAGCGGATAACAATTACGAGCTTCATGC
ACAGTGGCGTTGACTCAATATTGGCCATTAGCCATATTATTCATTGGTTATATAGCATAAATCAATATTG
GCTATTGGCCATTGCATACGTTGTATCTATATCATAATATGTACATTTATATTGGCTCATGTCCAATATG
ACCGCCATGTT
Features (pLannotate 1.2.2; 24 found; start..end, strand, type, name):
     77..380     +  enhancer       CMV enhancer: human cytomegalovirus immediate early enhancer
    381..584     +  promoter       CMV promoter: human cytomegalovirus (CMV) immediate early promoter
    720..763     +  intron         CMV intron (fragment): modified intron A from human cytomegalovirus
    815..833     +  promoter       SP6 promoter: promoter for bacteriophage SP6 RNA polymerase
    837..874     +  CDS            IgH signal sequence (fragment): signal sequence from the mouse immunoglobulin heavy chain variable region
    980..1471    +  CDS            CD300A (fragment) (sequence partly withheld): CLM8_HUMAN - Also known as CMRF35H, IGSF12. Experimental evidence at protein level: Swiss-Prot protein existence level 1. Inhibitory receptor which may contribute to the down- regulation of cytolytic activity in natural killer (NK) cells, and to the down-regulation of mast cell degranulation (PubMed:10746781, PubMed:16339535, PubMed:9701027). Negatively regulates the Toll-like receptor (TLR) signaling mediated by MYD88 but not TRIF through activation of PTPN6 (PubMed:22043923). From Homo sapiens (Human).
   1568..1747    +  CDS            Comp (fragment): COMP_RAT - Experimental evidence at protein level: Swiss-Prot protein existence level 1. May play a role in the structural integrity of cartilage via its interaction with other extracellular matrix proteins such as the collagens and fibronectin. Can mediate the interaction of chondrocytes with the cartilage extracellular matrix through interaction with cell surface integrin receptors. Could play a role in the pathogenesis of osteoarthritis. Potent suppressor of apoptosis in both primary chondrocytes and transformed cells. Suppresses apoptosis by blocking the activation of caspase-3 and by indu
   1735..3187    +  CDS            SEAP (fragment): secreted alkaline phosphatase from human placenta The natural enzyme has a C-terminal transmembrane sequence that is replaced by a GPI anchor.
   3212..3253    +  CDS            AviTag™ (fragment): peptide tag that allows for enzymatic biotinylation
   3257..3280    +  CDS            8xHis: 8xHis affinity tag
   3426..3537    +  polyA_signal   bGH poly(A) signal: bovine growth hormone polyadenylation signal
   3538..3646    +  rep_origin     f1 ori (fragment): f1 bacteriophage origin of replication; arrow indicates direction of (+) strand synthesis
   3660..3989    +  promoter       SV40 promoter: SV40 enhancer and early promoter
   4037..4084    +  promoter       EM7 promoter: synthetic bacterial promoter&nbsp
   4103..4702    +  CDS            PuroR (fragment): puromycin N-acetyltransferase; pac from Streptomyces; confers resistance to puromycin
   4712..4837    +  CDS            ble (fragment): BLE_KLEPN - Experimental evidence at protein level: Swiss-Prot protein existence level 1. Binding protein with a strong affinity to the bleomycin family of antibiotics. Binds to CL990; an antimitotic-antibiotic compound. From Klebsiella pneumoniae.
   4832..4953    +  polyA_signal   SV40 poly(A) signal: SV40 polyadenylation signal
   5006..5866    -  CDS            AmpR: β-lactamase; bla; confers resistance to ampicillin, carbenicillin, and related antibiotics
   5869..5965    -  promoter       AmpR promoter (fragment): bla
   5995..6019    -  CDS            KanR (fragment): aminoglycoside phosphotransferase; aph(3')-Ia; confers resistance to kanamycin
   6130..6718    +  rep_origin     ori: high-copy-number ColE1/pMB1/pBR322/pUC origin of replication
   6943..6960    +  terminator     rrnB T2 terminator (fragment): transcription terminator T2 from the E. coli rrnB gene
   6985..7004    -  CDS            lacZα (fragment): LacZα fragment of β-galactosidase; lacZ fragment
   7460..7476    +  protein_bind   lac operator: The lac repressor binds to the lac operator to inhibit transcription in E. coli. This inhibition can be relieved by adding lactose or isopropyl-β-D-thiogalactopyranoside (IPTG). lac repressor encoded by lacI
