[The description below was written by a language model from this plasmid's Addgene catalogue record and pLannotate feature annotations shown in this document.]
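Description:
pD649-HAsp-CD300A-COMP5AP-AviTag-9xHis is a mammalian expression plasmid built on the pD649 backbone for producing a secreted, tagged form of the extracellular domain of human CD300A (also called CLM8, IRp60 or CMRF35H), an inhibitory immunoglobulin-superfamily receptor of NK and mast cells. It is propagated in E. coli at high copy from a ColE1/pUC-type origin with ampicillin selection through the β-lactamase gene. The feature table also shows an SV40 promoter/EM7 promoter cassette driving a puromycin N-acetyltransferase gene followed by an SV40 poly(A) signal, which could allow selection in mammalian cells. Short fragments of f1 ori, ble, KanR and lacZα appear to be backbone remnants.

Expression is driven by the CMV enhancer and immediate-early promoter, followed by a fragment of CMV intron A. An SP6 promoter lies just upstream of the coding region. The construct name indicates an HA-type signal peptide, whereas the automated annotation labels a short segment there as an IgH signal sequence fragment, so the exact leader is not resolved by the record. The 489 bp CD300A ectodomain sits between retained NotI and AscI sites and is fused at its C terminus to a segment of rat cartilage oligomeric matrix protein, whose coiled coil pentamerises the fusion. This is followed by human placental alkaline phosphatase as an enzymatic reporter, an AviTag for site-specific biotinylation and a polyhistidine tag (9xHis by name, annotated as 8xHis), and the unit ends in a bGH poly(A) signal.

The multimeric, enzyme-labelled protein serves as a high-avidity probe for detecting weak receptor–ligand binding, and the plasmid belongs to a collection used to map the human IgSF cell-surface interactome. The depositor notes that some plasmids in the collection may carry an IS4-like transposase upstream of the CMV promoter, but none is annotated here.
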