Addgene plasmid #157123: pD649-HAsp-CD300A-COMP5AP-AviTag-9xHis
Purpose: Mammalian expression of cell-surface protein extracellular domain fused to COMP5AP-AviTag-9xHis. Protein is secreted from cells.
Depositing lab: Chris Garcia. Depositing organization: Stanford University. Publication: A Human IgSF Cell-Surface Interactome Reveals a Complex Network of Protein-Protein Interactions. Wojtowicz WM, Vielmetter J, Fernandes RA, Siepe DH, Eastman CL, Chisholm GB, Cox S, Klock H, Anderson PW, Rue SM, Miller JJ, Glaser SM, Bragstad ML, Vance J, Lam AW, Lesley SA, Zinn K, Garcia KC. Cell. 2020 Aug 20;182(4):1027-1043.e17. doi: 10.1016/j.cell.2020.07.025. PubMed 32822567.
Backbone
  Vector backbone: pD649
  Backbone size w/o insert (bp): 7153
  Vector type: Mammalian Expression
Growth in bacteria
  Bacterial resistance: Ampicillin, 100 μg/mL
  Growth temperature: 37°C
  Growth strain: DH5alpha
  Copy number: High Copy
Gene/Insert
  Gene/Insert name: CD300A (alt name: CLM8)
  Species: H. sapiens (human)
  Insert size (bp): 489
  Entrez Gene: CD300A (a.k.a. CLM-8, CMRF-35-H9, CMRF-35H, CMRF35-H, CMRF35-H9, CMRF35H, CMRF35H9, IGSF12, IRC1, IRC1/IRC2, IRC2, IRp60)
  Promoter: CMV/SP6
  Tag / fusion protein: COMP5AP-AviTag-9xHis (C terminal on backbone)
  Cloning method: Restriction Enzyme; 5′ cloning site GCGGCCGC (not destroyed); 3′ cloning site GGCGCGCC (not destroyed)
  Sequencing primers: 5′ ATTTAGGTGACACTATAG; 3′ CGTCGCACTCCATCACGGTG
Resource information
  A portion of this plasmid was derived from a plasmid made by: synthesis by ThermoFisher
Terms and licenses: Academic/Nonprofit Terms; Industry Terms: Not Available to Industry
Depositor comments: Some plasmids in this collection may have an IS4-like element ISVsa5 family transposase upstream of the CMV promoter.
How to cite: pD649-HAsp-CD300A-COMP5AP-AviTag-9xHis was a gift from Chris Garcia (Addgene plasmid # 157123 ; http://n2t.net/addgene:157123 ; RRID:Addgene_157123)
