>Addgene plasmid #157123 | pD649-HAsp-CD300A-COMP5AP-AviTag-9xHis | depositor partial sequence | sequence record 303356 | insert (extracellular domain)
[489 nt withheld, positions 1-489]
